>Addgene plasmid #218134 | pSD103D | addgene full sequence | sequence record 443416 | Addgene NGS Result
TTATTTGCCGACTACCTTGGTGATCTCGCCTTTCACGTAGTGGACAAATTCTTCCAACTGATCTGCGCGC
GAGGCCAAGCGATCTTCTTCTTGTCCAAGATAAGCCTGTCTAGCTTCAAGTATGACGGGCTGATACTGGG
CCGGCAGGCGCTCCATTGCCCAGTCGGCAGCGACATCCTTCGGCGCGATTTTGCCGGTTACTGCGCTGTA
CCAAATGCGGGACAACGTAAGCACTACATTTCGCTCATCGCCAGCCCAGTCGGGCGGCGAGTTCCATAGC
GTTAAGGTTTCATTTAGCGCCTCAAATAGATCCTGTTCAGGAACCGGATCAAAGAGTTCCTCCGCCGCTG
GACCTACCAAGGCAACGCTATGTTCTCTTGCTTTTGTCAGCAAGATAGCCAGATCAATGTCGATCGTGGC
TGGCTCGAAGATACCTGCAAGAATGTCATTGCGCTGCCATTCTCCAAATTGCAGTTCGCGCTTAGCTGGA
TAACGCCACGGAATGATGTCGTCGTGCACAACAATGGTGACTTCTACAGCGCGGAGAATCTCGCTCTCTC
CAGGGGAAGCCGAAGTTTCCAAAAGGTCGTTGATCAAAGCTCGCCGCGTTGTTTCATCAAGCCTTACGGT
CACCGTAACCAGCAAATCAATATCACTGTGTGGCTTCAGGCCGCCATCCACTGCGGAGCCGTACAAATGT
ACGGCCAGCAACGTCGGTTCGAGATGGCGCTCGATGACGCCAACTACCTCTGATAGTTGAGTCGATACTT
CGGCGATCACCGCTTCCCTCATACTCTTCCTTTTTCAATATTATTGAAGCATTTATCAGGGTTATTGTCT
CATGAGCGGATACATATTTGAATGTATTTAGAAAAATAGGCCAAATAGGCCGTTGAGATCCTTTTTTTCT
GCGCGTAATCTGCTGCTTGCAAACAAAAAAACCACCGCTACCAGCGGTGGTTTGTTTGCCGGATCAAGAG
CTACCACCTCTTTTTCCGAAGGTAACTGGCTTCAGCAGAGCGCAGATACCAAATACTGTCCTTCTAGTGT
AGCCGTAGTTAGGCCACCACTTCAAGAACTCTGTAGCACCGCCTACATACCTCGCTCTGCTAATCCTGTT
ACCAGTGGCTGCTGCCAGTGGCGATAAGTCGTGTCTTACCGGGTTGGACTCAAGACGATAGTTACCGGAT
AAGGCGCAGCGGTCGGGCTGAACGGGGGGTTCGTGCACACAGCCCAGCTTGGAGCGAACGACCTACACCG
AACTGAGATACCTACAGCGTGAGCTATGAGAAAGCGCCACGCTTCCCGAAGGGAGAAAGGCGGACAGGTA
TCCGGTAAGCGGCAGGGTCGGAACAGGAGAGCGCACGAGGGAGCTTCCAGGGGGAAACGCCTGGTATCTT
TATAGTCCTGTCGGGTTTCGCCACCTCTGACTTGAGCGTCGATTTTTGTGATGCTCGTCAGGGGGGCGGA
GCCTATGGAAAAACGCCAGCAACGCGGCCTTTTTACGGTTCCTGGCCTTTTGCTGGCCTTTTGCTCACAT
GTTCTTTCCTGCGTTATCCCCTGATTCTGTGGATAACCGTATTACCGCCTTTGAGTGAGCTGATACCGCT
CGCCGCAGCCGAACGACCGAGCGCAGCGAGTCAGTGAGCGAGGAAGCGGAAGAGCGCCTGATGCGGTATT
TTCTCCTTACGCATCTGTGCGGTATTTCACACCGCATATGGTGCACTCTCAGTACAATCTGCTCTGATGC
CGCATAGTTAAGCCAGTATACACTCCGCTATCGCTACGTGACTGGGTCATGGCTGCGCCCCGACACCCGC
CAACACCCGCTGACGCGCCCTGACGGGCTTGTCTGCTCCCGGCATCCGCTTACAGACAAGCTGTGACCGT
CTCCGGGAGCTGCATGTGTCAGAGGTTTTCACCGTCATCACCGAAACGCGCGAGGCAGCTGCGGTAAAGC
TCATCAGCGTGGTCGTGAAGCGATTCACAGATGTCTGCCTGTTCATCCGCGTCCAGCTCGTTGAGTTTCT
CCAGAAGCGTTAATGTCTGGCTTCTGATAAAGCGGGCCATGTTAAGGGCGGTTTTTTCCTGTTTGGTCAC
TGATGCCTCCGTGTAAGGGGGATTTCTGTTCATGGGGGTAATGATACCGATGAAACGAGAGAGGATGCTC
ACGATACGGGTTACTGATGATGAACAAGAGGACATCCGGTCAAATAAAACGAAAGGCTCAGTCGAAAGAC
TGGGCCTTTCGTTTTGCTGAGGATTCTAGAGCACAGCTAACACCACGTCGTCCCTATCTGCTGCCCTAGG
TCTATGAGTGGTTGCTGGATAACTTTACGGGCATGCATAAGGCTCGTATAATATATTCAGGGAGACCACA
ACGGTTTCCCTCTACAAATAATTTTGTTTAACTTTTACTAGAGTAAGGAGGAAAAAAAAATGAAGATCGA
AGAAGGCAAGTTAGTGATTTGGATCAACGGCGATAAAGGCTATAACGGTTTAGCGGAAGTAGGCAAGAAG
TTTGAGAAGGATACCGGAATCAAAGTGACGGTCGAACACCCGGATAAGTTAGAGGAGAAGTTCCCTCAAG
TAGCGGCAACGGGCGACGGTCCTGACATCATCTTTTGGGCACACGACCGCTTCGGTGGTTACGCTCAGTC
AGGTTTATTAGCGGAGATTACTCCAGACAAAGCGTTCCAGGACAAGTTATATCCATTTACGTGGGACGCA
GTGCGTTATAACGGCAAGTTAATCGCATATCCCATTGCGGTAGAAGCCCTGAGCCTGATTTACAACAAGG
ACCTGTTACCCAACCCTCCGAAGACGTGGGAGGAGATTCCGGCTTTAGATAAGGAACTGAAAGCGAAAGG
CAAGTCTGCCCTGATGTTTAACCTGCAAGAACCCTACTTCACCTGGCCTCTGATCGCGGCGGATGGCGGT
TATGCGTTTAAGTACGAAAACGGCAAATACGATATTAAGGATGTAGGCGTCGATAACGCCGGTGCCAAAG
CCGGTCTGACCTTTTTAGTTGATCTGATTAAGAATAAGCACATGAACGCAGACACCGACTACAGCATTGC
GGAAGCTGCGTTTAATAAAGGTGAGACCGCCATGACGATTAACGGACCTTGGGCGTGGTCGAACATTGAT
ACCAGTAAAGTCAATTACGGCGTTACAGTCCTGCCGACCTTCAAAGGTCAGCCGTCAAAACCGTTCGTAG
GTGTCTTATCCGCCGGTATCAACGCGGCGTCCCCAAATAAAGAGTTGGCTAAAGAGTTCCTGGAAAACTA
TCTGCTGACAGACGAAGGACTGGAGGCTGTGAACAAGGACAAGCCACTGGGCGCTGTTGCGCTGAAAAGT
TATGAGGAAGAACTGGCGAAAGATCCCCGCATCGCGGCGACGATGGAAAACGCCCAAAAAGGCGAAATCA
TGCCGAACATTCCGCAGATGTCAGCTTTTTGGTATGCCGTACGCACGGCTGTTATTAACGCCGCGTCGGG
CCGCCAAACCGTTGATGAGGCACTGAAGGACGCGCAGACTCGTATCACCAAGGCGGCCGCGGAACAAAAG
CTTATTTCTGAAGAGGACTTGTTCAATGTACTGATGGTCCATAAACGGAGTCACACTGGCGAGCTCCTGC
TCTTTTGTCCTATTTGCGGGTTCACGTGTCGGCAGAAGGGCAACCTCCTCCGGCATATCAATCTGCACCC
GGGTGAAAAACTGTTTAGGTACCATCTCTACAATTACGCCTGTCAGAGAAGAGATGCTTTGTAACCTAGA
AGGAGATTTTCAACATGGGAAATATAATGACCCTCTTGATAACCCAAGAGGGCATTTTTTAATGCCCATG
GCGT
Features (pLannotate 1.2.2; 10 found; start..end, strand, type, name):
      1..792     -  CDS            SmR: aminoglycoside adenylyltransferase (Murphy, 1985); aadA; confers resistance to spectinomycin and streptomycin
    793..864     -  promoter       AmpR promoter: bla
    893..1481    +  rep_origin     ori: high-copy-number ColE1/pMB1/pBR322/pUC origin of replication
   1667..1807    -  misc_feature   bom: basis of mobility region from pBR322
   1909..2100    -  CDS            rop: Rop protein, which maintains plasmids at low copy number; rop
   2141..2197    +  CDS            mbeC (fragment): MBEC_ECOLX - Experimental evidence at protein level: Swiss-Prot protein existence level 1. Required for efficient mobilization of ColE1 plasmid and is thus essential to promote the specific transfer of the plasmid during conjugation. Probably functions by inducing DNA bending, helping the MbeA relaxase to melt the DNA around the nic site and cleave the phosphodiester bond. Binds specifically double-stranded DNA (dsDNA) containing the ColE1 oriT but does not recognize the inverted repeat (IR). From Escherichia coli.
   2211..2255    +  terminator     rrnB T1 terminator: transcription terminator T1 from the E. coli rrnB gene
   2443..3552    +  CDS            malE (fragment): MALE_ECO57 - Experimental evidence at protein level: Swiss-Prot protein existence level 1. Part of the ABC transporter complex MalEFGK involved in maltose/maltodextrin import. Binds maltose and higher maltodextrins. From Escherichia coli O157:H7.
   3565..3591    +  CDS            Myc (fragment): Myc (human c-Myc proto-oncogene) epitope tag
   3595..3714    +  CDS            Ikzf1 (fragment): IKZF1_MOUSE - Also known as Ikaros, Lyf1, Zfpn1a1, Znfn1a1. Experimental evidence at protein level: Swiss-Prot protein existence level 1. Transcription regulator of hematopoietic cell differentiation. Binds gamma-satellite DNA. Binds with higher affinity to gamma satellite A. Plays a role in the development of lymphocytes, B- and T-cells. Binds and activates the enhancer (delta-A element) of the CD3-delta gene. Repressor of the TDT (terminal deoxynucleotidyltransferase) gene during thymocyte differentiation. Regulates transcription through association with both HDAC-dependent and HDAC-independ
