[The description below was written by a language model from this plasmid's Addgene catalogue record and pLannotate feature annotations shown in this document.]
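Description:
pSD103D is a small (about 3.9 kb) bacterial expression plasmid built on a ColE1-type backbone and used as an accessory "competitor" construct in a continuous-evolution selection scheme. It replicates through a ColE1/pMB1-family origin. The backbone also retains the rop gene, the pBR322 bom (basis of mobility) region and a short remnant of mbeC. Rop limits plasmid copy number, which agrees with the catalogue listing it as low copy. Selection is by spectinomycin, through an aadA aminoglycoside adenylyltransferase gene (which also confers streptomycin resistance) driven by the bla (AmpR) promoter.

The payload is a single fusion open reading frame. An E. coli maltose-binding protein (malE) sequence sits at the N terminus, followed by a Myc epitope tag and then a roughly 120-nt segment that the annotation software matches to Ikaros (IKZF1). This last segment corresponds in position to the catalogued insert, SD55, described as an evolved degron. The Ikaros similarity suggests the degron derives from that protein, which is known as a target of molecular-glue-induced degradation, although the record does not describe the lineage. An rrnB T1 terminator lies upstream of the cassette, where it probably insulates the cassette from read-through transcription from the backbone. The promoter driving the fusion is not annotated, and no downstream terminator is listed.

According to the depositor's stated purpose, the plasmid supplies MBP–SD55 as a competing species during selections with a "hybrid circuit", in work aimed at evolving compact degradation tags controlled by selective molecular glues. The record does not detail how the competition works. A plausible reading is that the soluble fusion competes with evolving variants for binding, which would increase selection stringency.
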