Addgene plasmid #218134: pSD103D
Purpose: For competition during selection with hybrid circuit. Expresses MBP fused to evolved degron SD55
Depositing lab: David Liu. Depositing organization: Broad Institute. Publication: Continuous evolution of compact protein degradation tags regulated by selective molecular glues. Mercer JAM, DeCarlo SJ, Roy Burman SS, Sreekanth V, Nelson AT, Hunkeler M, Chen PJ, Donovan KA, Kokkonda P, Tiwari PK, Shoba VM, Deb A, Choudhary A, Fischer ES, Liu DR. Science. 2024 Mar 15;383(6688):eadk4422. doi: 10.1126/science.adk4422. Epub 2024 Mar 15. PubMed 38484051.
Backbone
  Vector backbone: ColE1
Growth in bacteria
  Bacterial resistance: Spectinomycin, 50 μg/mL
  Growth temperature: 37°C
  Growth strain: DH5alpha
  Copy number: Low Copy
Gene/Insert
  Gene/Insert name: SD55
  Tag / fusion protein: MBP (N terminal on insert)
Terms and licenses: Academic/Nonprofit Terms; Industry Terms: Not Available to Industry
How to cite: pSD103D was a gift from David Liu (Addgene plasmid # 218134 ; http://n2t.net/addgene:218134 ; RRID:Addgene_218134)
